>Addgene plasmid #70694 | pRL2960 | depositor full sequence | sequence record 126485 | pRL2960 sequence 7432 bps
ATCCGCGGGCCCGGGTTACGAGATCGATGAATTCGAGCTCGGTACCCCTAGAGTCGACCTGCAGGCATGC
AAGCTTCTCCCTATAGTGAGTCGTATTAGCGGCCGCAAGCCCAAGCGTTTTGTTATTGGGCTGACTCAAG
ATGATAATGTCAAGACCTTAGGTATCGAGGGTGAAGGCGGTGTCCGTAAGTGTTTTAGGATGTTACGCCT
GGGTAAGTTTGCAGTTAGCCACGCCAAGTCCTTAAAAGACCTTGCCCTTGTGGAGTGGTTAAAGTCGGGG
AAATATCGCTGCATGGTGGATGATATGCCGTGTCAGTTACCAGATGTAAGCAGTTACAAAATGGTTATGC
CCCGGTTACAGTCTGTAACCAGTTTTCAGCCACTCCAAACGGCTCAACCGACCTCAGAACAAGCATTACA
GCCCGTTTCATCCCTCCCAGAACCAAGAGATGAAACCCTAGCAAAAGTGGTAAAAGCCTGTCTGGAAGCG
GGTTTTTCAGAAAGTAAGGTGATTAAAGAAATTTTGGGCTATCAAGGCGGGCGTTACCAAGAAGGTAAAT
CGCTACTGGAAAAACTTAAGGATTTGTAGCGGTGCGGTTTAGCATTGACTGTTACTTGCTGTACAAGGAT
AATTTTCTCAAAGCGGAATGGTGTTAAACCCGATTATTAGAGTCGTCATAGCAAAAGCTTGAAAACTGGC
AAGGGTGTACTGGTTTTCGTTCTTTTTGGTTCTAATGGTTATTTTTTACCAGTTTATTTAGTAATAACCG
AGTGCCAAGTTTCTTGTTTTACATAGCAAAGTTAGCAAAAAACATTTTGCCGTGAATTTCCATCTGTAAA
AAGCGTCACGGCGAAATTCAGTATTTAGTAAATACAAAAATAAGTCAAACGTTGATCATGCAACACTTTG
GCGTACAATTGATTGAAAATTTTGCCGATAGGCAAAGTTTAAATTACCTATTAAAAAAAGTTCAGTGCTT
GGGGGTTGTTATGCTACTTAACCGAAGCTAAATAAAACACACATACACAGAATTGTTACCACACCAAACA
CCAAACAGAAAAAACGTGCTTTGAATTTATCAATTAATGGGTGTAGTTAACAAGTTTTATTTAGCTTCAG
GTTAAGCAAATAACATTCAATAGGTACTGGACTGAGACATTTCCAAATGATCAGCCCAGAAAGCTTAAAT
ACAAATGTATCACTAACCCTGCTTACAAGGGAACTACAAACTGAAATAATTCTTGGCACTTACACGGTCA
GGGTACACACTCGCATTGGTCGAGAACCTTGTGCGCGGTTGTGGTATTTGTGTCGAGCGCTTGATAAGGA
TGGGTCTGGTCATTTAACATTGCCATTGCCTGTAGTACAGACGTTCTTAGATTGTAGTGATAAGTCTGTT
TACCGTTGGTTACAGGATGGAAAAAAAATAGGAGCATTCCGCCGCTACAAAATTAAAGCAGGAATGATAA
CCGTCTACTTGGGCGGTATGTTTCAAGTTTGTTACAACCTAAATTTAAAAAGATGGGGTGATGTTGCAGT
AGTGCCTTTAGTCCAAGTGTTAAGCGATTTACGCTCACTGACCACTGGCATAGTCACACAAAGCTTTCAA
CAAAAGAGCCGCTATGCGGCCAACAGACAACTTAAACCAGAGTACAGAAAACTTTTTGGAGCGCCACACC
CGAACGAGCTAGTGAAGGACACAAGGCAATCCTCTCTTAAATCGCCAGAGGGGGAAGTACCTTGTGTACT
TCACATTAGTTCGTCGCGGATATTCGTCTCAAAAAGTTTCATCCACTATGGTACATCTCAAAAAGCTGTC
AGCTGTGAGTTGGGTATTCACAAGCGCACAGTGCGACGACATCAAAAGCAGCTGGGCATGAATCGCCGTC
AACTTTGCCAAGCCAAAATTGAGTACAATCAACTCCGGCACGCTCGGAATAATGACGCGTCTGAATTTTG
GGCTTTCACTGGAACCAAAACTGATATCGGTTATCAAGTTATGGGTGACGCGGTTGTGTTTTCTGATGGC
ATTGCCCCTGGAGCCAAAAAGAGACAGCCCAACACTTACCAAATTGACGCGACTGAATTTGACGGTCGAT
TATTCAAAGTGGGTGACAAGGTGTTCATGAATCGGTGCAACATCTACCGCGAACAATTCACCCTAACAAC
GATGTCAGCAGCACGGCGGAAGTACCATTTCAAACTGTCACAGTGCCACTTCAGCGAAAATCGAGCCGGT
CGGGTAGGCAACCGTTTTGTAATAGGTTGCCACTCTGGCGAGATATGAAGGACATTTTTAAGAATTTTTT
TTTAGCGTGAAATGCTGCGGCAACCAGTATAGTGATCGACACGAACTAGTGCAGCATGACCGAGAGCCTA
TAGGGTCGCGGCTTTTTGGCAATAGAGATCGTATGCAGATCATGCGTAGTACTTTCTTCGACCTTAACCC
CAAAGAAAGCTTATTAGATGGAGAAGGTCACAATTAGAAAATATTCATCGTCCCGATTGACCCTTAACCT
TTAATCGGTTTCCACTTGTAAAAAATTCGGCGAGCCATTCTTCTTAACCCTCAGAGTCGAACTTCATACA
AGAATATACAAACCCTTTGGGTTTACCACTAAAACAACGGCGATAAAAACCTAATAGGTTTCCACAGAAA
CGTCTAAGGATTTAGGCGTGTTGTTTTGGGGCAATTTGAGAAAATATTAAACCAGTCACAAGTTAACTTG
TCGAAGAAATATTGCAGCATTCTGCAACACAGGGAAAGGTATAACGTTTCCAAAGTCCGGAACGTGTGCA
GAGTTCTAGAACCGATGGATACTTTAAAAGTATCCTCAAGTGTAGAGCGTGTGTTTAGGCTGCGTCTTTT
TTTAGCACCCATAGGGGTCTAAACAGCGTTGGCGTACATTAGAAGCCAATCACGGATACAGCTTTGCGTC
GCTGTTCGGGTGTAACTTCAAGATAGCGTTGCAGTGTGCCAAGGTCATTGTGACCGGATATCTCTTGAAT
GTGTCGCAACGGGATACCGGCGCTAGACATTTGGTTGAGGGCAGTACGGCGGAAACTGTGGGTACTGATG
CCTTCTAGCCCGATTCTTTTGGCTGCATCGCGCAAGATTTTATCCGCCGCGTATCGCGTGAGCCTATCGC
TGACTCCCCTCATGCCAGGGAACAGGGTTCCCGGTTTGGGGTGATAGTCAGCCATGAGTGCGGCTAGTCC
TGGCTGGATGTCAACCACGCGGGTTTTGAGTTTCCCTTTGGTGGTAGACTTCCTAAAGGTTAGTGTTTCG
CCTTTAATGTCCGTTGTTTGGAGTGCTAGAGCTTCACTAACGCGGCAACCGGTGAATAGACAGATGCCAA
ACAAAACGCGATCGCGCGGTGTGGTGAATCCGTCGCTAAACAGTCGCCTGAGTTCGTCGGAGGTGAGTAT
TTTGGCTCGTCCGTTGCCGTTAACCTTCATAACCCTTACAGATTAAGCATTCCAATACTCTACACGTTAT
CTGCATTTTGTGGAATTGGTGGCTATATCTATTGATTCTTCGTATGCTTTCTGTTGAAAGCCAGTGCTAG
TTTAGCCAAGCTTATCAATCGTTGCACGGTAAAATCAGGCTTTCGACGTAAGGACAGAATTTTGATAACT
TCAGCTTATGTTGTCTCCTGAAGAAAGCAACTCTTTGATAAACGCGTCGATGGCTTTCCCGGCGGCTGAC
TGCCTACCCATTTTTAGCTTATTGAGGGTGCGATCGCGGGTTGCCTCCAATTTGTCTAGATTGTCTATAC
TATTGTCTATATTCTTTCTGTCTTGCCCGGTAGCTTGTCCTTCTGCCTGAACTACCGGGCTTTCGATTTT
CCCCGCAGTTCCTCCAGTTGCGATTGAAGTTTGTCTAGACGTGTTGCTAGATTATCTTCTATACGCTTGT
CTATAAATTCATCTATATTGTCTAGATTATTAGTTGTGACTTTATCTAGACGTTGTTCAATATTGTCTAT
ACGCTGTTCGAGGGATGTGTCTAGATGGGTGGGAGTGTGAGAAGTGGGAGTATTAAACCTGTTACCTGCC
AAATACCAACGAACAAATTCTGTTAACAGTGCTGAGGCGTTGGAACTTTCAGAACTAGCAAGGTTTTTAA
AAGACTCCCATTCTTCGGAGTCAATACGAAAAGTGGCTAGAGTTTTGTCTGCCATGATTAGATAATGTCT
ATACTTGTATAGATAGCAGTATAAACTATTGTCTATATTAGTGTCTATATAAGTCTAGATATCGTCCATT
CCGACAGCATCGCCAGTCACTATGGCGTGCTGCTAGCGCTATATGCGTTGATGCAATTTCTATGCGCAGT
GGGCGCATCACGCTAAAACAGGGGAATATCACGCTCAACGCGGTGCTGGCCGAGGAGATTAACCCGCCCA
AGGGTGAGACCCCGTTGAAATGGTTGTTGCTGACCGGCGAACCGGTCGAGTCGCTAGCCCAAGCCTTGCG
CGTCATCGACATTTATACCCATCGCTGGCGGATCGAGGAGTTCCATAAGGCATGGAAAACCGGAGCAGGA
GCCGAGAGGCAACGCATGGAGGAGCCGGATAATCTGGAGCGGATGGTCTCGATCCTCTCGTTTGTTGCGG
TCAGGCTGTTACAGCTCAGAGAAAGCTTCACGCTGCCGCAAGCACTCAGGGCGCAAGGGCTGCTAAAGGA
AGCGGAACACGTAGAAAGCCAGTCCGCAGAAACGGTGCTGACCCCGGATGAATGTCAGCTACTGGGCTAT
CTGGACAAGGGAAAACGCAAGCGCAAAGAGAAAGCAGGTAGCTTGCAGTGGGCTTACATGGCGATAGCTA
GACTGGGCGGTTTTATGGACAGCAAGCGAACCGGAATTGCCAGCTGGGGCGCCCTCTGGTAAGGTTGGGA
AGCCCTGCAAAGTAAACTGGATGGCTTTCTTGCCGCCAAGGATCTGATGGCGCAGGGGATCAAGATCTGA
TCAAGAGACAGGATGAGGATCGTTTCGCATGATTGAACAAGATGGATTGCACGCAGGTTCTCCGGCCGCT
TGGGTGGAGAGGCTATTCGGCTATGACTGGGCACAACAGACAATCGGCTGCTCTGATGCCGCCGTGTTCC
GGCTGTCAGCGCAGGGGCGCCCGGTTCTTTTTGTCAAGACCGACCTGTCCGGTGCCCTGAATGAACTGCA
GGACGAGGCAGCGCGGCTATCGTGGCTGGCCACGACGGGCGTTCCTTGCGCAGCTGTGCTCGACGTTGTC
ACTGAAGCGGGAAGGGACTGGCTGCTATTGGGCGAAGTGCCGGGGCAGGATCTCCTGTCATCTCACCTTG
CTCCTGCCGAGAAAGTATCCATCATGGCTGATGCAATGCGGCGGCTGCATACGCTTGATCCGGCTACCTG
CCCATTCGACCACCAAGCGAAACATCGCATCGAGCGAGCACGTACTCGGATGGAAGCCGGTCTTGTCGAT
CAGGATGATCTGGACGAAGAGCATCAGGGGCTCGCGCCAGCCGAACTGTTCGCCAGGCTCAAGGCGCGCA
TGCCCGACGGCGAGGATCTCGTCGTGACCCATGGCGATGCCTGCTTGCCGAATATCATGGTGGAAAATGG
CCGCTTTTCTGGATTCATCGACTGTGGCCGGCTGGGTGTGGCGGACCGCTATCAGGACATAGCGTTGGCT
ACCCGTGATATTGCTGAAGAGCTTGGCGGCGAATGGGCTGACCGCTTCCTCGTGCTTTACGGTATCGCCG
CTCCCGATTCGCAGCGCATCGCCTTCTATCGCCTTCTTGACGAGTTCTTCTGAGCGGGACTCTGGGGTTC
GAAATGACCGACCAAGCGACGCCCAACCTGCCATCACGAGATTTCGATTCCACCGCCGCCTTCTATGAAA
GGTTGGGCTTCGGAATCGTTTTCCGGGACGCCGGCTGGATGATCCTCCAGCGCGGGGATCTCATGCTGGA
GTTCTTCGCCCACCGGCATCACCGGCGCCACAGGTGCGGTTGCTGGCGCCTATATCGCCGACATCACCGA
TGGGGAAGATCGGGCTCGCCACTTCGGGCTCATGAGCGCTTGTTTCGGCGTGGGTATGGTGGCAGGCCCG
CTTTATCAGAAGCCAGACATTAACGCTTCTGGAGAAACTCAACGAGCTGGACGCGGATGAACAGGCAGAC
ATCTGTGAATCGCTTCACGACCACGCTGATGAGCTTTACCGCAGCTGCCTCGCGCGTTTCGGTGATGACG
GTGAAAACCTCTGACACATGCAGCTCCCGGAGACGGTCACAGCTTGTCTGTAAGCGGATGCCGGGAGCAG
ACAAGCCCGTCAGGGCGCGTCAGCGGGTGTTGGCGGGTGTCGGGGCGCAGCCATGACCCAGTCACGTAGC
GATAGCGGAGTGTATACTGGCTTAACTATGCGGCATCAGAGCAGATTGTACTGAGAGTGCACCATATGCG
GTGTGAAATACCGCACAGATGCGTAAGGAGAAAATACCGCATCAGGCGCTCTTCCGCTTCCTCGCTCACT
GACTCGCTGCGCTCGGTCGTTCGGCTGCGGCGAGCGGTATCAGCTCACTCAAAGGCGGTAATACGGTTAT
CCACAGAATCAGGGGATAACGCAGGAAAGAACATGTGAGCAAAAGGCCAGCAAAAGGCCAGGAACCGTAA
AAAGGCCGCGTTGCTGGCGTTTTTCCATAGGCTCCGCCCCCCTGACGAGCATCACAAAAATCGACGCTCA
AGTCAGAGGTGGCGAAACCCGACAGGACTATAAAGATACCAGGCGTTTCCCCCTGGAAGCTCCCTCGTGC
GCTCTCCTGTTCCGACCCTGCCGCTTACCGGATACCTGTCCGCCTTTCTCCCTTCGGGAAGCGTGGCGCT
TTCTCAATGCTCACGCTGTAGGTATCTCAGTTCGGTGTAGGTCGTTCGCTCCAAGCTGGGCTGTGTGCAC
GAACCCCCCGTTCAGCCCGACCGCTGCGCCTTATCCGGTAACTATCGTCTTGAGTCCAACCCGGTAAGAC
ACGACTTATCGCCACTGGCAGCAGCCACTGGTAACAGGATTAGCAGAGCGAGGTATGTAGGCGGTGCTAC
AGAGTTCTTGAAGTGGTGGCCTAACTACGGCTACACTAGAAGGACAGTATTTGGTATCTGCGCTCTGCTG
AAGCCAGTTACCTTCGGAAAAAGAGTTGGTAGCTCTTGATCCGGCAAACAAACCACCGCTGGTAGCGGTG
GTTTTTTTGTTTGCAAGCAGCAGATTACGCGCAGAAAAAAAGGATCTCAAGAAGATCCTTTGATCTTTTC
TACGGGGTCTGACGCTCAGTGGAACGAAAACTCACGTTAAGGGATTTTGGTCATGAGATTATCAAAAAGG
ATCCCTGCCGGCCGGTCCGGCGCGCCCGGGCTCGAGTGCACGTACGACGTCTAGACCTAGGCCTTAAGAT
CTGATCATATGC
Features (pLannotate 1.2.2; 9 found; start..end, strand, type, name):
     48..76      +  misc_feature   MCS (fragment): pUC18/19 multiple cloning site
     80..98      -  promoter       T7 promoter: promoter for bacteriophage T7 RNA polymerase
   4323..4967    +  CDS            tnpA (fragment): TN5P_ECOLX - Also known as tnp. Experimental evidence at protein level: Swiss-Prot protein existence level 1. Mediates transposition of transposon Tn5 by a 'cut and paste' mechanism. First, the monomeric transposase binds the 19 bp inverted DNA repeats flanking the transposon. Then, dimerization of the DNA- bound transposase creates a synaptic DNA complex. After nicking of the first DNA strand, excision of the transposon proceeds through a series of intermediates. The transposase then mediates the insertion of the transposon at a new site by strand transfer. The activity of the wild- type tran
   4999..5790    +  CDS            neo: KKA2_KLEPN - Also known as kan, nptII. Experimental evidence at protein level: Swiss-Prot protein existence level 1. Resistance to kanamycin, neomycin, paromomycin, ribostamycin, butirosin and gentamicin B. From Klebsiella pneumoniae.
   5814..5963    +  CDS            ble (fragment): BLE_KLEPN - Experimental evidence at protein level: Swiss-Prot protein existence level 1. Binding protein with a strong affinity to the bleomycin family of antibiotics. Binds to CL990; an antimitotic-antibiotic compound. From Klebsiella pneumoniae.
   5963..6089    +  CDS            TcR (fragment): tetracycline efflux protein; tet; confers resistance to tetracycline
   6085..6244    +  CDS            rop (fragment): Rop protein, which maintains plasmids at low copy number; rop
   6346..6486    +  misc_feature   bom: basis of mobility region from pBR322
   6672..7260    -  rep_origin     ori: high-copy-number ColE1/pMB1/pBR322/pUC origin of replication
