[The description below was written by a language model from this plasmid's Addgene catalogue record and pLannotate feature annotations shown in this document.]
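Description:
pRL2960 is an empty-backbone bacterial shuttle vector of 7,432 bp, derived from pRL25, that replicates both in E. coli and in filamentous cyanobacteria such as Anabaena sp. PCC 7120. Maintenance in E. coli relies on a ColE1/pMB1-type origin of pBR322 lineage, and the depositor describes the copy number there as medium. Replication in the cyanobacterial host depends on sequences from the Nostoc plasmid pDU1. The automated feature table does not annotate this replicon, and a large unannotated stretch of the sequence presumably holds it. The depositor notes that the copy number of pDU1-based plasmids in Anabaena is reported to vary considerably with the insert carried. A pBR322 bom (basis of mobility) region is present, which allows the plasmid to be mobilised by conjugation from E. coli when transfer functions are supplied in trans.

Selection is provided by the Tn5-derived neo (nptII) gene, giving kanamycin resistance in E. coli and neomycin resistance in cyanobacteria. Around it lie non-functional remnants of earlier construction steps: fragments of the Tn5 transposase and ble genes, plus partial tetracycline-resistance and rop coding sequences from pBR322. The defining feature of the vector is its extended polylinker, which offers many unique sites running from BamHI through AscI, SrfI, XhoI, AvrII, NsiI, ApaI, ClaI, EcoRI, SacI, KpnI, SalI and SbfI to NotI. It sits next to a T7 promoter that also serves as a sequencing primer site. No insert is present. The vector belongs to a set of paired cloning vectors designed for complementing mutations in Anabaena PCC 7120, with candidate genes cloned by restriction digestion.
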