Addgene plasmid #70694: pRL2960
Purpose: (Empty Backbone) pDU1-E. coli shuttle vector (Km-r) with extended polylinker
Depositing lab: Peter Wolk. Depositing organization: Michigan State University. Publication: Paired cloning vectors for complementation of mutations in the cyanobacterium Anabaena sp. strain PCC 7120. Wolk CP, Fan Q, Zhou R, Huang G, Lechno-Yossef S, Kuritz T, Wojciuch E. Arch Microbiol. 2007 Dec;188(6):551-63. Epub 2007 Jul 17. 10.1007/s00203-007-0276-z PubMed 17639350.
Backbone
  Vector backbone: pRL25
  Backbone manufacturer: Wolk Lab
  Backbone size (bp): 7432
  Vector type: Bacterial shuttle vector
  Selectable markers: Neomycin (select with G418) ; for cyanobacteria
Growth in bacteria
  Bacterial resistance: Kanamycin, 50 μg/mL
  Growth temperature: 37°C
  Growth strain: DH5alpha
  Copy number: Unknown
Gene/Insert
  Cloning method: Restriction Enzyme
  Sequencing primers: 5′ T7
Terms and licenses: Academic/Nonprofit Terms; Industry Terms: Not Available to Industry
Depositor comments: MCS: BamHI-AscI-SrfI-XhoI(PspXI)-BsiWI-AatII(ZraI)-AvrII-StuI-NsiI-SacII-ApaI-ClaI-EcoRI-SacI(EcoICRI)-KpnI(Acc65I)-SalI-SbfI-NotI Medium copy number in E. coli. The literature (e.g., Yang et al., Res. in Microbiol. [Inst. Pasteur] 164, 127-135, 2013) says that there is substantial variability in the copy number of pDU1-based plasmids in Anabaena PCC 7120 dependent on the insert in the plasmid.
How to cite: pRL2960 was a gift from Peter Wolk (Addgene plasmid # 70694 ; http://n2t.net/addgene:70694 ; RRID:Addgene_70694)
