>Addgene plasmid #70694 | pRL2960 | addgene partial sequence | sequence record 130107 | pBR322ori-3 5'-tttgtttgcaagcagcagat-3'
CCTTTGATCTTTTCTACGGGGTCTGACGCTCAGTGGAACGAAAACTCACGTTAAGGGATTTTGGTCATGA
GATTATCAAAAAGGATCCCTGCCGGCCGGTCCGGCGCGCCCGGGCTCGAGTGCACGTACGACGTCTAGAC
CTAGGCCTTAAGATCTGATCATATGCATCCGCGGGCCCGGGTTACGAGATCGATGAATTCGAGCTCGGTA
CCCCTAGAGTCGACCTGCAGGCATGCAAGCTTCTCCCTATAGTGAGTCGTATTAGCGGCCGCAAGCCCAA
GCGTTTTGTTATTGGGCTGACTCAAGATGATAATGTCAAGACCTTAGGTATCGAGGGTGAAGGCGGTGTC
CGTAAGTGTTTTAGGATGTTACGCCTGGGTAAGTTTGCAGTTAGCCACGCCAAGTCCTTAAAAGACCTTG
CCCTTGTGGAGTGGTTAAAGTCGGGGAAATATCGCTGCATGGTGGATGATATGCCGTGTCAGTTACCAGA
TGTAAGCAGTTACAAAATGGTTATGCCCCGGTTACAGTCTGTAACCAGTTTTCAGCCACTCCAAACGGCT
CAACCGACCTCAGAACAAGCATTACAGCCCGTTTCATCCCTCCCAGAACCAAGAGATGAAACCCTAGCAA
AAGTGGTAAAAGCCTGTCTGGAAGCGGGTTTTTCAGAAAGTAAGGTGATTAAAGAAATTTTGGGCTATCA
AGGCGGGCGTTACCAAGAAGGTAAATCGCTACTGGAAAAACTTAAGGATTTGTAGCGGTGCGGTTTAGCA
TTGACTGTTACTTGCTGTACAAGGATAATTTTCTCAAAGCGGAATGGTGTTAAACCCGATTATTAGAGTC
GTCATAGCAAA
