>Addgene plasmid #70694 | pRL2960 | addgene partial sequence | sequence record 130109 | T7 5'-TAATACGACTCACTATAGGG-3'
AGCTCGAATTCATCGATCTCGTAACCCGGGCCCGCGGATGCATATGATCAGATCTTAAGGCCTAGGTCTA
GACGTCGTACGTGCACTCGAGCCCGGGCGCGCCGGACCGGCCGGCAGGGATCCTTTTTGATAATCTCATG
ACCAAAATCCCTTAACGTGAGTTTTCGTTCCACTGAGCGTCAGACCCCGTAGAAAAGATCAAAGGATCTT
CTTGAGATCCTTTTTTTCTGCGCGTAATCTGCTGCTTGCAAACAAAAAAACCACCGCTACCAGCGGTGGT
TTGTTTGCCGGATCAAGAGCTACCAACTCTTTTTCCGAAGGTAACTGGCTTCAGCAGAGCGCAGATACCA
AATACTGTCCTTCTAGTGTAGCCGTAGTTAGGCCACCACTTCAAGAACTCTGTAGCACCGCCTACATACC
TCGCTCTGCTAATCCTGTTACCAGTGGCTGCTGCCAGTGGCGATAAGTCGTGTCTTACCGGGTTGGACTC
AAGACGATAGTTACCGGATAAGGCGCAGCGGTCGGGCTGAACGGGGGGTTCGTGCACACAGCCCAGCTTG
GAGCGAACGACCTACACCGAACTGAGATACCTACAGCGTGAGCTATGAGAAAGCGCCACGCTTCCCGAAG
GGAGAAAGGCGGACAGGTATCCGGTAAGCGGCAGGGTCGGAACAGGAGAGCGCACGAGGGAGCTTCCAGG
GGGAAACGCCTGGTATCTTTATAGTCCTGTCGGGTTTCGCCACCTCTGACTTGAGCGTCGATT
